>Addgene plasmid #52508 | FLAG-HA-FbxO10-pcDNA3.1- | depositor full sequence | sequence record 81661 | FLAG-HA-FbxO10-pcDNA3.1- sequence 8347 bps
GACGGATCGGGAGATCTCCCGATCCCCTATGGTGCACTCTCAGTACAATCTGCTCTGATGCCGCATAGTT
AAGCCAGTATCTGCTCCCTGCTTGTGTGTTGGAGGTCGCTGAGTAGTGCGCGAGCAAAATTTAAGCTACA
ACAAGGCAAGGCTTGACCGACAATTGCATGAAGAATCTGCTTAGGGTTAGGCGTTTTGCGCTGCTTCGCG
ATGTACGGGCCAGATATACGCGTTGACATTGATTATTGACTAGTTATTAATAGTAATCAATTACGGGGTC
ATTAGTTCATAGCCCATATATGGAGTTCCGCGTTACATAACTTACGGTAAATGGCCCGCCTGGCTGACCG
CCCAACGACCCCCGCCCATTGACGTCAATAATGACGTATGTTCCCATAGTAACGCCAATAGGGACTTTCC
ATTGACGTCAATGGGTGGAGTATTTACGGTAAACTGCCCACTTGGCAGTACATCAAGTGTATCATATGCC
AAGTACGCCCCCTATTGACGTCAATGACGGTAAATGGCCCGCCTGGCATTATGCCCAGTACATGACCTTA
TGGGACTTTCCTACTTGGCAGTACATCTACGTATTAGTCATCGCTATTACCATGGTGATGCGGTTTTGGC
AGTACATCAATGGGCGTGGATAGCGGTTTGACTCACGGGGATTTCCAAGTCTCCACCCCATTGACGTCAA
TGGGAGTTTGTTTTGGCACCAAAATCAACGGGACTTTCCAAAATGTCGTAACAACTCCGCCCCATTGACG
CAAATGGGCGGTAGGCGTGTACGGTGGGAGGTCTATATAAGCAGAGCTCTCTGGCTAACTAGAGAACCCA
CTGCTTACTGGCTTATCGAAATTAATACGACTCACTATAGGGAGACCCAAGCTGGCTAGCCACCATGGAC
TACAAAGACGATGACGATAAAGGGGGCGGTGGAGGTTACCCATACGATGTTCCAGATTACGCTGGTGGAG
GTGGAGGTTCTAGAATGGAGGCTGGTGGCCTCCCCTTGGAGCTGTGGCGCATGATCTTAGCCTACTTGCA
CCTTCCCGACCTGGGCCGCTGCAGCCTGGTATGCAGGGCCTGGTATGAACTGATCCTCAGTCTCGACAGC
ACCCGCTGGCGGCAGCTGTGTCTGGGTTGCACCGAGTGCCGCCATCCCAATTGGCCCAACCAGCCAGATG
TGGAGCCTGAGTCTTGGAGAGAAGCCTTCAAGCAGCATTACCTTGCATCCAAGACATGGACCAAGAATGC
CTTGGACTTGGAGTCTTCCATCTGCTTTTCTCTATTCCGCCGGAGGAGGGAACGACGTACCCTGAGTGTT
GGGCCAGGCCGTGAGTTTGACAGCCTGGGCAGTGCCTTGGCCATGGCCAGCCTGTATGACCGAATTGTGC
TCTTCCCAGGTGTGTACGAAGAGCAAGGTGAAATCATCTTGAAGGTGCCTGTGGAGATTGTAGGGCAGGG
GAAGTTGGGTGAAGTGGCCCTGCTGGCCAGCATTGATCAGCACTGCTCAACCACACGCCTGTGCAACCTC
GTCTTCACGCCAGCCTGGTTCTCACCCATCATGTATAAGACAACATCAGGTCACGTCCAGTTTGACAACT
GCAACTTTGAGAACGGGCACATCCAGGTCCATGGCCCGGGTACTTGCCAAGTGAAGTTCTGTACCTTCAA
AAACACCCATATCTTCCTGCACAACGTGCCCCTGTGTGTCCTGGAAAACTGTGAATTTGTGGGCAGTGAA
AACAACTCTGTGACTGTTGAGGGTCACCCATCTGCAGATAAGAACTGGGCCTACAAGTATCTACTAGGGC
TTATCAAGTCCTCACCCACTTTTCTCCCCACAGAGGACTCTGACTTTTTAATGTCCCTGGACCTAGAGAG
CCGGGACCAGGCCTGGAGCCCAAAGACCTGTGACATTGTTATCGAGGGCAGCCAGAGCCCTACCAGCCCA
GCTTCTAGCTCCCCAAAGCCAGGCTCCAAGGCTGGCTCACAGGAGGCAGAGGTGGGTAGTGATGGTGAAA
GGGTGGCCCAGACCCCGGACAGCAGCGATGGAGGCCTGAGTCCCAGCGGTGAGGATGAAGATGAGGACCA
GCTGATGTACAGACTATCCTACCAAGTGCAGGGCCCACGCCCTGTATTGGGGGGCTCATTTCTGGGCCCA
CCTCTACCAGGAGCATCCATTCAGCTGCCCAGCTGCCTAGTGCTGAACTCACTGCAGCAGGAGCTGCAGA
AGGATAAGGAGGCCATGGCACTGGCCAACTCCGTGCAGGGCTGCCTCATCCGCAAGTGCCTCTTCCGGGA
CGGGAAGGGAGGCGTCTTCGTCTGCTCCCACGGCAGAGCCAAGATGGAAGGAAACATCTTCCGGAACCTG
ACTTACGCAGTGCGGTGTATACATAATAGCAAGATCATCATGCTCAGGAACGACATTTACCGCTGCCGAG
CGTCAGGCATCTTTCTTCGCTTGGAGGGCGGTGGCTTGATTGCCGGCAACAACATTTACCACAATGCAGA
GGCTGGTGTAGACATCCGGAAAAAGTCCAACCCACTCATACTGTGTAACCAGATCCACCATGGCCTTCGC
TCTGGCATTGTCGTCCTTGGCAATGGGAAAGGCATCATCCGGAACAATCAAATCTTTTCCAATAAGGAGG
CTGGCATTTACATCCTGTACCACGGAAACCCCGTTGTGAGCGGGAACCACATCTTCAAGGGCCGTGCTGC
CGGCATAGCAGTGAATGAGAACGGCAAAGGCCTCATCACAGAAAATGTCATCCGTGAGAATCAGTGGGGA
GGTGTGGACATCCGCCGTGGAGGGATCCCCGTTCTCAGGAGTAACCTCATCTGCTTTGGCTATTCAGATG
GTGTGGTTGTGGGAGACGAAGGCAAAGGCCTCATAGAAGGAAATACCATCTACGCTAACAAGGGCTGTGG
TGTGTGGATGATGTCGTCCAGCCTCCCCCATGTCACCAGCAATCACGTCAGCTACAATGGCCTGTATGGA
GTGGCAGTATTTAGCCAGAAGGATGGCTCCAGCGAGTTACCTCGAGGCCACAGGGCTCAAGAGAACTTCA
GCGAGGATGGGGACGCCATCCTCTGGGAGACAGAGCTGGAGAAGGAGGACGACCCACTGCGCCGGCCCAT
CACCATAGCTCTTGTTGAGTCTAACAGTATTAATCACAATGGAGCCTCAGGACTCTATGTCCAGAGCAGC
GAGGCACTGCATGTCATCACCAATGTGATCCACGCGAATGGGGACAGAGGCATTACTGTGGCCCAGAGCA
GCCAACCCACCCGAGTGGCCAACAACAGCATCTCCTGCAACCGGCAAAGTGGGGTCAAGGTTGAGGCCCA
GTGCAAAGTGGAGCTCCGGGGCAATGGTATCTATGACAACAGAGGCCACGGCATTATCACCAAGGGCGAC
AGCACCATCGTCATTGAAAACGATATCATTGGCAACCGGGGCAGCGGGCTGCAGCTGCTGCCCAGGTCCG
ACACTAAAGTAATAAAGAACCGGATCCACTCGTTCCGGGCCTACGGCATCGCCGTGCGGGGCCGTGCCAA
GGCCCTGGTGCAGGAAAACATCATCTTCCAGGGCAAAACCAGTAAGACCATCTTTCAGCAGATCTCAAAC
AACCGAGAATGCATCATGCAAAACAACAAGTTCCTGGTCTTCAAGAAAAAGTCTGATACGTGGCGCCTGG
TGAACCCACCAGCACGGCCCCACCTTGAAAATTCTCTCAGACGTCCCTCGGCAGCCCACAATGGGCAGAA
GGTGACAGCCATGGCAACGAGGATCACAGCCCGGGTGGAAGGTGGTTACCACAGCAACCGCAGTGTCTTC
TGCACCATCCTGTGAGATCTGCAGAATTCCACCACACTGGACTAGTGGATCCGAGCTCGGTACCAAGCTT
AAGTTTAAACCGCTGATCAGCCTCGACTGTGCCTTCTAGTTGCCAGCCATCTGTTGTTTGCCCCTCCCCC
GTGCCTTCCTTGACCCTGGAAGGTGCCACTCCCACTGTCCTTTCCTAATAAAATGAGGAAATTGCATCGC
ATTGTCTGAGTAGGTGTCATTCTATTCTGGGGGGTGGGGTGGGGCAGGACAGCAAGGGGGAGGATTGGGA
AGACAATAGCAGGCATGCTGGGGATGCGGTGGGCTCTATGGCTTCTGAGGCGGAAAGAACCAGCTGGGGC
TCTAGGGGGTATCCCC
[124 nt withheld, positions 4217-4340]
C
[91 nt withheld, positions 4342-4432]
A
[49 nt withheld, positions 4434-4482]
CCTTTGACGTTGGAGTCCACGTTCTTT
[37 nt withheld, positions 4510-4546]
ACCCTATCTCGGTCTATTCTTTTGATTTATAAGGGATTTTGCCGATTTCGGCCTATTGGTTAAAAAATGA
GCTGATTTAACAAAAATTTAACGCGAATTAATTCTGTGGAATGTGTGTCAGTTAGGGTGTGGAAAGTCCC
CAGGCTCCCCAGCAGGCAGAAGTATGCAAAGCATGCATCTCAATTAGTCAGCAACCAGGTGTGGAAAGTC
CCCAGGCTCCCCAGCAGGCAGAAGTATGCAAAGCATGCATCTCAATTAGTCAGCAACCATAGTCCCGCCC
CTAACTCCGCCCATCCCGCCCCTAACTCCGCCCAGTTCCGCCCATTCTCCGCCCCATGGCTGACTAATTT
TTTTTATTTATGCAGAGGCCGAGGCCGCCTCTGCCTCTGAGCTATTCCAGAAGTAGTGAGGAGGCTTTTT
TGGAGGCCTAGGCTTTTGCAAAAAGCTCCCGGGAGCTTGTATATCCATTTTCGGATCTGATCAAGAGACA
GGATGAGGATCGTTTCGCATGATTGAACAAGATGGATTGCACGCAGGTTCTCCGGCCGCTTGGGTGGAGA
GGCTATTCGGCTATGACTGGGCACAACAGACAATCGGCTGCTCTGATGCCGCCGTGTTCCGGCTGTCAGC
GCAGGGGCGCCCGGTTCTTTTTGTCAAGACCGACCTGTCCGGTGCCCTGAATGAACTGCAGGACGAGGCA
GCGCGGCTATCGTGGCTGGCCACGACGGGCGTTCCTTGCGCAGCTGTGCTCGACGTTGTCACTGAAGCGG
GAAGGGACTGGCTGCTATTGGGCGAAGTGCCGGGGCAGGATCTCCTGTCATCTCACCTTGCTCCTGCCGA
GAAAGTATCCATCATGGCTGATGCAATGCGGCGGCTGCATACGCTTGATCCGGCTACCTGCCCATTCGAC
CACCAAGCGAAACATCGCATCGAGCGAGCACGTACTCGGATGGAAGCCGGTCTTGTCGATCAGGATGATC
TGGACGAAGAGCATCAGGGGCTCGCGCCAGCCGAACTGTTCGCCAGGCTCAAGGCGCGCATGCCCGACGG
CGAGGATCTCGTCGTGACCCATGGCGATGCCTGCTTGCCGAATATCATGGTGGAAAATGGCCGCTTTTCT
GGATTCATCGACTGTGGCCGGCTGGGTGTGGCGGACCGCTATCAGGACATAGCGTTGGCTACCCGTGATA
TTGCTGAAGAGCTTGGCGGCGAATGGGCTGACCGCTTCCTCGTGCTTTACGGTATCGCCGCTCCCGATTC
GCAGCGCATCGCCTTCTATCGCCTTCTTGACGAGTTCTTCTGAGCGGGACTCTGGGGTTCGAAATGACCG
ACCAAGCGACGCCCAACCTGCCATCACGAGATTTCGATTCCACCGCCGCCTTCTATGAAAGGTTGGGCTT
CGGAATCGTTTTCCGGGACGCCGGCTGGATGATCCTCCAGCGCGGGGATCTCATGCTGGAGTTCTTCGCC
CACCCCAACTTGTTTATTGCAGCTTATAATGGTTACAAATAAAGCAATAGCATCACAAATTTCACAAATA
AAGCATTTTTTTCACTGCATTCTAGTTGTGGTTTGTCCAAACTCATCAATGTATCTTATCATGTCTGTAT
ACCGTCGACCTCTAGCTAGAGCTTGGCGTAATCATGGTCATAGCTGTTTCCTGTGTGAAATTGTTATCCG
CTCACAATTCCACACAACATACGAGCCGGAAGCATAAAGTGTAAAGCCTGGGGTGCCTAATGAGTGAGCT
AACTCACATTAATTGCGTTGCGCTCACTGCCCGCTTTCCAGTCGGGAAACCTGTCGTGCCAGCTGCATTA
ATGAATCGGCCAACGCGCGGGGAGAGGCGGTTTGCGTATTGGGCGCTCTTCCGCTTCCTCGCTCACTGAC
TCGCTGCGCTCGGTCGTTCGGCTGCGGCGAGCGGTATCAGCTCACTCAAAGGCGGTAATACGGTTATCCA
CAGAATCAGGGGATAACGCAGGAAAGAACATGTGAGCAAAAGGCCAGCAAAAGGCCAGGAACCGTAAAAA
GGCCGCGTTGCTGGCGTTTTTCCATAGGCTCCGCCCCCCTGACGAGCATCACAAAAATCGACGCTCAAGT
CAGAGGTGGCGAAACCCGACAGGACTATAAAGATACCAGGCGTTTCCCCCTGGAAGCTCCCTCGTGCGCT
CTCCTGTTCCGACCCTGCCGCTTACCGGATACCTGTCCGCCTTTCTCCCTTCGGGAAGCGTGGCGCTTTC
TCATAGCTCACGCTGTAGGTATCTCAGTTCGGTGTAGGTCGTTCGCTCCAAGCTGGGCTGTGTGCACGAA
CCCCCCGTTCAGCCCGACCGCTGCGCCTTATCCGGTAACTATCGTCTTGAGTCCAACCCGGTAAGACACG
ACTTATCGCCACTGGCAGCAGCCACTGGTAACAGGATTAGCAGAGCGAGGTATGTAGGCGGTGCTACAGA
GTTCTTGAAGTGGTGGCCTAACTACGGCTACACTAGAAGAACAGTATTTGGTATCTGCGCTCTGCTGAAG
CCAGTTACCTTCGGAAAAAGAGTTGGTAGCTCTTGATCCGGCAAACAAACCACCGCTGGTAGCGGTTTTT
TTGTTTGCAAGCAGCAGATTACGCGCAGAAAAAAAGGATCTCAAGAAGATCCTTTGATCTTTTCTACGGG
GTCTGACGCTCAGTGGAACGAAAACTCACGTTAAGGGATTTTGGTCATGAGATTATCAAAAAGGATCTTC
ACCTAGATCCTTTTAAATTAAAAATGAAGTTTTAAATCAATCTAAAGTATATATGAGTAAACTTGGTCTG
ACAGTTACCAATGCTTAATCAGTGAGGCACCTATCTCAGCGATCTGTCTATTTCGTTCATCCATAGTTGC
CTGACTCCCCGTCGTGTAGATAACTACGATACGGGAGGGCTTACCATCTGGCCCCAGTGCTGCAATGATA
CCGCGAGACCCACGCTCACCGGCTCCAGATTTATCAGCAATAAACCAGCCAGCCGGAAGGGCCGAGCGCA
GAAGTGGTCCTGCAACTTTATCCGCCTCCATCCAGTCTATTAATTGTTGCCGGGAAGCTAGAGTAAGTAG
TTCGCCAGTTAATAGTTTGCGCAACGTTGTTGCCATTGCTACAGGCATCGTGGTGTCACGCTCGTCGTTT
GGTATGGCTTCATTCAGCTCCGGTTCCCAACGATCAAGGCGAGTTACATGATCCCCCATGTTGTGCAAAA
AAGCGGTTAGCTCCTTCGGTCCTCCGATCGTTGTCAGAAGTAAGTTGGCCGCAGTGTTATCACTCATGGT
TATGGCAGCACTGCATAATTCTCTTACTGTCATGCCATCCGTAAGATGCTTTTCTGTGACTGGTGAGTAC
TCAACCAAGTCATTCTGAGAATAGTGTATGCGGCGACCGAGTTGCTCTTGCCCGGCGTCAATACGGGATA
ATACCGCGCCACATAGCAGAACTTTAAAAGTGCTCATCATTGGAAAACGTTCTTCGGGGCGAAAACTCTC
AAGGATCTTACCGCTGTTGAGATCCAGTTCGATGTAACCCACTCGTGCACCCAACTGATCTTCAGCATCT
TTTACTTTCACCAGCGTTTCTGGGTGAGCAAAAACAGGAAGGCAAAATGCCGCAAAAAAGGGAATAAGGG
CGACACGGAAATGTTGAATACTCATACTCTTCCTTTTTCAATATTATTGAAGCATTTATCAGGGTTATTG
TCTCATGAGCGGATACATATTTGAATGTATTTAGAAAAATAAACAAATAGGGGTTCCGCGCACATTTCCC
CGAAAAGTGCCACCTGACGTC
Features (pLannotate 1.2.2; 22 found; start..end, strand, type, name):
     28..80      -  misc_feature   bom (fragment): basis of mobility region from pBR322
    235..614     +  enhancer       CMV enhancer: human cytomegalovirus immediate early enhancer
    615..818     +  promoter       CMV promoter: human cytomegalovirus (CMV) immediate early promoter
    814..847     +  LTR            5' LTR (truncated) (fragment): truncated 5' long terminal repeat (LTR) from HIV-1
    863..881     +  promoter       T7 promoter: promoter for bacteriophage T7 RNA polymerase
    907..931     +  CDS            3xFLAG (fragment): three tandem FLAG® epitope tags
    947..973     +  CDS            3xHA (fragment): three tandem HA epitope tags
    995..3862    +  CDS            FBXO10: FBX10_HUMAN - Also known as FBX10, PRMT11. Experimental evidence at protein level: Swiss-Prot protein existence level 1. Substrate-recognition component of the SCF (SKP1-CUL1-F-box protein)-type E3 ubiquitin ligase complex. The SCF(FBXO10) complex mediates ubiquitination and degradation of BCL2, an antiapoptotic protein, thereby playing a role in apoptosis by controlling the stability of BCL2. From Homo sapiens (Human).
   3947..4171    +  polyA_signal   bGH poly(A) signal: bovine growth hormone polyadenylation signal
   4175..4196    +  promoter       SV40 promoter (fragment): SV40 enhancer and early promoter
   4217..4645    +  rep_origin     f1 ori (sequence partly withheld): f1 bacteriophage origin of replication; arrow indicates direction of (+) strand synthesis
   4659..4988    +  promoter       SV40 promoter: SV40 enhancer and early promoter
   5055..5846    +  CDS            neo: KKA2_KLEPN - Also known as kan, nptII. Experimental evidence at protein level: Swiss-Prot protein existence level 1. Resistance to kanamycin, neomycin, paromomycin, ribostamycin, butirosin and gentamicin B. From Klebsiella pneumoniae.
   5870..6028    +  CDS            ble (fragment): BLE_KLEPN - Experimental evidence at protein level: Swiss-Prot protein existence level 1. Binding protein with a strong affinity to the bleomycin family of antibiotics. Binds to CL990; an antimitotic-antibiotic compound. From Klebsiella pneumoniae.
   6023..6144    +  polyA_signal   SV40 poly(A) signal: SV40 polyadenylation signal
   6217..6233    -  protein_bind   lac operator: The lac repressor binds to the lac operator to inhibit transcription in E. coli. This inhibition can be relieved by adding lactose or isopropyl-β-D-thiogalactopyranoside (IPTG). lac repressor encoded by lacI
   6241..6271    -  promoter       lac promoter: promoter for the E. coli lac operon
   6286..6307    -  protein_bind   CAP binding site: CAP binding activates transcription in the presence of cAMP. E. coli catabolite activator protein
   6320..6412    -  CDS            lacI (fragment): lac repressor; lacI; The lac repressor binds to the lac operator to inhibit transcription in E. coli. This inhibition can be relieved by adding lactose or isopropyl-β-D-thiogalactopyranoside (IPTG).
   6595..7180    -  rep_origin     ori: high-copy-number ColE1/pMB1/pBR322/pUC origin of replication
   7351..8211    -  CDS            AmpR: β-lactamase; bla; confers resistance to ampicillin, carbenicillin, and related antibiotics
   8212..8316    -  promoter       AmpR promoter: bla
