[The description below was written by a language model from this plasmid's Addgene catalogue record and pLannotate feature annotations shown in this document.]
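Description:
FLAG-HA-FbxO10-pcDNA3.1- is a mammalian expression plasmid of 8,347 bp built on the Invitrogen pcDNA3.1(-) backbone, designed to produce human FBXO10 with a tandem FLAG-HA epitope tag at its N-terminus. It is propagated in E. coli as a high-copy plasmid through a ColE1/pUC-type origin and selected with ampicillin via the β-lactamase gene. An f1 origin is also present for single-stranded DNA production. For mammalian cells, an SV40 early promoter drives the neomycin phosphotransferase gene, followed by an SV40 polyadenylation signal, allowing G418 selection of stable transfectants.

The expression cassette uses the human CMV immediate-early enhancer and promoter, followed by a T7 promoter that serves as a sequencing primer site and could support in vitro transcription. The backbone was modified upstream of the multiple cloning site to carry a Kozak sequence, a FLAG tag, a five-glycine linker, an HA tag and a second five-glycine linker. The annotation software labels these short tags as fragments of 3xFLAG and 3xHA, which is consistent with single copies of each epitope. The FBXO10 cDNA, an insert of about 2.9 kb, was cloned in frame between XbaI and EcoRI sites, and transcripts terminate at the bovine growth hormone polyadenylation signal. Several other small annotated fragments, such as a truncated HIV-1 LTR, ble and lacI, are probably incidental sequence matches or backbone remnants rather than functional parts.

FBXO10 is the substrate-recognition subunit of an SCF-type E3 ubiquitin ligase reported to target BCL2 for degradation. The dual tag suits detection and sequential affinity purification of the protein and its binding partners, although the record states only the purpose of tagged expression in mammalian cells.
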