Addgene plasmid #52508: FLAG-HA-FbxO10-pcDNA3.1-
Purpose: expresses human FbxO10 in mammalian cells with FLAG-HA tag at N-terminus
Depositing lab: Adam Antebi. Depositing organization: Max Planck Institute for Biology of Ageing. Publication: DRE-1/FBXO11-Dependent Degradation of BLMP-1/BLIMP-1 Governs C. elegans Developmental Timing and Maturation. Horn M, Geisen C, Cermak L, Becker B, Nakamura S, Klein C, Pagano M, Antebi A. Dev Cell. 2014 Mar 4. pii: S1534-5807(14)00069-0. doi: 10.1016/j.devcel.2014.01.028. PubMed 24613396.
Backbone
  Vector backbone: pcDNA3.1-
  Backbone manufacturer: Invitrogen
  Backbone size w/o insert (bp): 5462
  Total vector size (bp): 8347
  Modifications to backbone: added FLAG-HA tag in front of MCS, tag coding sequence has: Kozak – FLAG - 5x Glycine – HA – 5x Glycine – MCS ...
  Vector type: Mammalian Expression
  Selectable markers: Neomycin (select with G418)
Growth in bacteria
  Bacterial resistance: Ampicillin, 100 μg/mL
  Growth temperature: 37°C
  Growth strain: DH5alpha
  Copy number: High Copy
Gene/Insert
  Gene/Insert name: FbxO10
  Species: H. sapiens (human)
  Insert size (bp): 2885
  GenBank ID: BC136480
  Entrez Gene: FBXO10 (a.k.a. FBX10, PRMT11)
  Promoter: CMV
  Tag / fusion protein: FLAG-HA (N terminal on backbone)
  Cloning method: Restriction Enzyme; 5′ cloning site Xba I (not destroyed); 3′ cloning site EcoR I (not destroyed)
  Sequencing primers: 5′ T7; 3′ BGH-polyA reverse
Resource information
  A portion of this plasmid was derived from a plasmid made by: insert cDNA was amplified from DF/HCC PlasmID # HsCD00347554 Accession# BC125125
Terms and licenses: Academic/Nonprofit Terms; Industry Terms: Not Available to Industry
How to cite: FLAG-HA-FbxO10-pcDNA3.1- was a gift from Adam Antebi (Addgene plasmid # 52508 ; http://n2t.net/addgene:52508 ; RRID:Addgene_52508)
