>Addgene plasmid #52508 | FLAG-HA-FbxO10-pcDNA3.1- | addgene partial sequence | sequence record 119965 | CMV-F 5'-CGCAAATGGGCGGTAGGCGTG-3'
ACTAGAGAACCCACTGCTTACTGGCTTATCGAAATTAATACGACTCACTATAGGGAGACCCAAGCTGGCT
AGCCACCATGGACTACAAAGACGATGACGATAAAGGGGGCGGTGGAGGTTACCCATACGATGTTCCAGAT
TACGCTGGTGGAGGTGGAGGTTCTAGAATGGAGGCTGGTGGCCTCCCCTTGGAGCTGTGGCGCATGATCT
TAGCCTACTTGCACCTTCCCGACCTGGGCCGCTGCAGCCTGGTATGCAGGGCCTGGTATGAACTGATCCT
CAGTCTCGACAGCACCCGCTGGCGGCAGCTGTGTCTGGGTTGCACCGAGTGCCGCCATCCCAATTGGCCC
AACCAGCCAGATGTGGAGCCTGAGTCTTGGAGAGAAGCCTTCAAGCAGCATTACCTTGCATCCAAGACAT
GGACCAAGAATGCCTTGGACTTGGAGTCTTCCATCTGCTTTTCTCTATTCCGCCGGAGGAGGGAACGACG
TACCCTGAGTGTTGGGCCAGGCCGTGAGTTTGACAGCCTGGGCAGTGCCTTGGCCATGGCCAGCCTGTAT
GACCGAATTGTGCTCTTCCCAGGTGTGTACGAAGAGCAAGGTGAAATCATCTTGAAGGTGCCTGTGGAGA
TTGTAGGGCAGGGGAAGTTGGGTGAAGTGGCCCTGCTGGCCAGCATTGATCAGCACTGCTCAACCACACG
CCTGTGCAACCTCGTCTTCACGCCAGCCTGGTTCTCACCCATCATGTATAAGACAACATCAGGTCACGTC
CAGTTTGACAACTGCAACTTTGAGAACGGGCACATCCAGGTCCATGGCCCGGGTACTTGCCAAGTGAAGT
TCTGTACCTTCAAAAACACCCATATCTTCCTGCACAACGTGCCCCTGTGTGTCCTGGAAAACTGTGAATT
TGTGGGCAGTGAAAA
