>Addgene plasmid #52508 | FLAG-HA-FbxO10-pcDNA3.1- | addgene partial sequence | sequence record 119966 | BGH-rev 5'-TAGAAGGCACAGTCGAGG-3'
AGCTCGGATCCACTAGTCCAGTGTGGTGGAATTCTGCAGATCTCACAGGATGGTGCAGAAGACACTGCGG
TTGCTGTGGTAACCACCTTCCACCCGGGCTGTGATCCTCGTTGCCATGGCTGTCACCTTCTGCCCATTGT
GGGCTGCCGAGGGACGTCTGAGAGAATTTTCAAGGTGGGGCCGTGCTGGTGGGTTCACCAGGCGCCACGT
ATCAGACTTTTTCTTGAAGACCAGGAACTTGTTGTTTTGCATGATGCATTCTCGGTTGTTTGAGATCTGC
TGAAAGATGGTCTTACTGGTTTTGCCCTGGAAGATGATGTTTTCCTGCACCAGGGCCTTGGCACGGCCCC
GCACGGCGATGCCGTAGGCCCGGAACGAGTGGATCCGGTTCTTTATTACTTTAGTGTCGGACCTGGGCAG
CAGCTGCAGCCCGCTGCCCCGGTTGCCAATGATATCGTTTTCAATGACGATGGTGCTGTCGCCCTTGGTG
ATAATGCCGTGGCCTCTGTTGTCATAGATACCATTGCCCCGGAGCTCCACTTTGCACTGGGCCTCAACCT
TGACCCCACTTTGCCGGTTGCAGGAGATGCTGTTGTTGGCCACTCGGGTGGGTTGGCTGCTCTGGGCCAC
AGTAATGCCTCTGTCCCCATTCGCGTGGATCACATTGGTGATGACATGCAGTGCCTCGCTGCTCTGGACA
TAGAGTCCTGAGGCTCCATTGTGATTAATACTGTTAGACNCAACAAGAGCTATGGTGATGGGCCGGCGCA
GTGGGTCGTCCTCCTTCTCCAGCTCTGTCTCCCAGAGGATGGCGTCCCCATCCTCGCTGAAGTTCTCTTG
AGCCCTGTGG
